>Addgene plasmid #70847 | pFOSGE_COF1A11 | depositor partial sequence | sequence record 126789 | insert
ATGGATGATGGAAATGAAAACATTAGTATGGAAGTGGTGGAGCCCGAAGACGCCGAGAGCGACATGAGCT
CTGACAGTGGTAGTGACGCAGAAGACGATACCGCTGAGCCCAAAGCCCCCAAAGAGGTCTACTTGCCCGG
AACCAAACTCGCAGACGATGAGGAGCTGGTCTGCGATGAGAGTGCGTACGTGATGCTGCACCAAGCTTCT
ACGGGAGCTCCCTGCCTGAGCTTTGATGTCATTCCCGACGAGTTGGGCAGCGGACGGCAGTCGTTCCCGA
TGACGGCTTATATTGTGGCCGGCACGCAAGCTTCCCGCGCCCATGTCAACAACCTTATTGTGATGAAAAT
GAGCAACCTGCACAAGACGCAGGACAATGACGGCGACGAAGACGAGGAGCTAGAAGACGACCAAGACGAC
GTGACTGACAGGGAGGAGCTCAAAAAGCCGCAGATGACATGCGCCCTTGTCAAGCACCAAGGGTGCGTTA
ATCGCGTCCGTGCCCGCCGATTGGGCAATTCGGTCTACGCTGCCTCCTGGAGCGAACTTGGTCGTGTGAA
CATTTGGGACCTAACTCAGCCATTGCAGGCCGTGGAGAACGCTCAGTTGGCCAAGCAGTACGAGCAAAGC
GAAGCGCGTCCAGTGTTTACTTTTGGTGGCCATCAGCAGGAGGGCTTCGCCATCGACTGGAGTCCCAGTG
CAGATGGTGTACTGGCGACAGGGGACTGCCGGCGAGACATACACGTGTGGACTCCGGTAGAAGACGGCAC
ATGGAAAGTTGATCAACGTCCCCTAGCGGGCCACTCACAGTCAGTTGAAGATCTGCAATGGAGTCCAAAC
GAACGTAGCGTTCTCGCGTCCTGTTCGGTGGACAAAACCATCCGAATTTGGGACTGCCGCGCCTCGCCTC
AGAAAGCATGTATGCTGACATGCGAGGACGCACACCAGAGCGACGTAAACGTGATTTCGTGGAATCGCAA
CGAGCCTTTTATCGCCAGTGGCGGCGACGACGGCTACCTCCACATCTGGGACCTACGTCAGTTTCAGAGC
AAAAAGCCGATTGCCACTTTTAAGCACCACACGGACCACATCACTACTGTCGAATGGAGTCCCGCAGAGG
CTACCGTACTGGCGTCAGGCGGTGACGATGACCAAATTGCTTTGTGGGATTTGGCTGTAGAGAAGGACAT
CGATCAGGCGGTGGACCCGGCGCAAAACGAAGATGTCCTAAACAAGTTGCCACCGCAATTGCTTTTTATT
CACCAGGGACAAAAGGAGATTAAAGAGCTACACTGGCACCCTCAACTGCCGGGCGTTCTACTTTCTACAG
CCCACAGTGGCTTTAATATCTTTCGCACGATCAGTGTC
