>Addgene plasmid #70847 | pFOSGE_COF1A11 | addgene partial sequence | sequence record 130849 | M13-F20 5'-TGTAAAACGACGGCCAGT-3'
TGATTTTATTTTGACTGATAGTGACCTGTTCGTTGCAACAAATTGATGAGCAATGCTTTTTTATAATGCC
AACTTTGTACAAAAAAGCAGGCTTCATGGATGATGGAAATGAAAACATTAGTATGGAAGTGGTGGAGCCC
GAAGACGCCGAGAGCGACATGAGCTCTGACAGTGGTAGTGACGCAGAAGACGATACCGCTGAGCCCAAAG
CCCCCAAAGAGGTCTACTTGCCCGGAACCAAACTCGCAGACGATGAGGAGCTGGTCTGCGATGAGAGTGC
GTACGTGATGCTGCACCAAGCTTCTACGGGAGCTCCCTGCCTGAGCTTTGATGTCATTCCCGACGAGTTG
GGCAGCGGACGGCAGTCGTTCCCGATGACGGCTTATATTGTGGCCGGCACGCAAGCTTCCCGCGCCCATG
TCAACAACCTTATTGTGATGAAAATGAGCAACCTGCACAAGACGCAGGACAATGACGGCGACGAAGACGA
GGAGCTAGAAGACGACCAAGACGACGTGACTGACAGGGAGGAGCTCAAAAAGCCGCAGATGACATGCGCC
CTTGTCAAGCACCAAGGGTGCGTTAATCGCGTCCGTGCCCGCCGATTGGGCAATTCGGTCTACGCTGCCT
CCTGGAGCGAACTTGGTCGTGTGAACATTTGGGACCTAACTCAGCCATTGCAGGCCGTGGAGAACGCTCA
GTTGGCCAAGCAGTACGAGCAAAGCGAAGCGCGTCCAGTGTTTACTTTTGGTGGCCATCAGCAGGAGGGC
TTCGCCATCGACTGGAGTCCCAGTGCAGATGGTGTACTGGCGACAGGGGACTGCCGGCGAGACATACACG
TGTGGACTCCGGTAGAAGACGGCACATGGAAAGTTGATCAACGTCCCCTAGCGGGCCACTCACAGTCAGT
TGAAGATCTGCAATGGAGTCCAAACGAACGTAGCGTTCTC
