>Addgene plasmid #70847 | pFOSGE_COF1A11 | addgene partial sequence | sequence record 131987 | M13-Rev 5'-CAGGAAACAGCTATGACC-3'
ATAATGATTTTATTTTGACTGATAGTGACCTGTTCGTTGCAACAAATTGATAAGCAATGCTTTCTTATAA
TGCCAACTTTGTACAAGAAAGCTGGGTCGACACTGATCGTGCGAAAGATATTAAAGCCACTGTGGGCTGT
AGAAAGTAGAACGCCCGGCAGTTGAGGGTGCCAGTGTAGCTCTTTAATCTCCTTTTGTCCCTGGTGAATA
AAAAGCAATTGCGGTGGCAACTTGTTTAGGACATCTTCGTTTTGCGCCGGGTCCACCGCCTGATCGATGT
CCTTCTCTACAGCCAAATCCCACAAAGCAATTTGGTCATCGTCACCGCCTGACGCCAGTACGGTAGCCTC
TGCGGGACTCCATTCGACAGTAGTGATGTGGTCCGTGTGGTGCTTAAAAGTGGCAATCGGCTTTTTGCTC
TGAAACTGACGTAGGTCCCAGATGTGGAGGTAGCCGTCGTCGCCGCCACTGGCGATAAAAGGCTCGTTGC
GATTCCACGAAATCACGTTTACGTCGCTCTGGTGTGCGTCCTCGCATGTCAGCATACATGCTTTCTGAGG
CGAGGCGCGGCAGTCCCAAATTCGGATGGTTTTGTCCACCGAACAGGACGCGAGAACGCTACGTTCGTTT
GGACTCCATTGCAGATCTTCAACTGACTGTGAGTGGCCCGCTAGGGGACGTTGATCAACTTTCCATGTGC
CGTCTTCTACCGGAGTCCACACGTGTATGTCTCGCCGGCAGTCCCCTGTCGCCAGTACACCATCTGCACT
GGGACTCCAGTCGATGGCGAAGCCCTCCTGCTGATGGCCACCAAAAGTAAACACTGGACGCGCTTCGCTT
T
