[The description below was written by a language model from this plasmid's Addgene catalogue record.]
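Description:
pFOSGE_COF1A11 is a Gateway entry clone built on the commercial pDONR221 donor backbone and carrying the Drosophila melanogaster gene l(2)09851, also known as CG12792 and listed with the alias GRWD1. The insert is recorded as 1368 bp and corresponds to the annotated transcript FBtr0086043. It was introduced by Gateway recombination, which in a pDONR221-derived entry clone normally leaves the insert flanked by attL sites in place of the donor vector's counter-selectable cassette. The plasmid is maintained in standard E. coli cloning strains at high copy number and is selected with kanamycin. M13 forward and reverse priming sites on either side of the cloning region are used to sequence-verify the insert.

As an entry vector it is not an expression construct. The record lists no promoter, tag or reporter associated with the insert, and no feature table is provided, so it is not possible to say whether the sequence retains a stop codon or is configured for N- or C-terminal fusions. Its role is to act as a sequence-verified source from which the fly coding sequence can be moved by LR recombination into any compatible destination vector, which then supplies the promoter, fusion partners and host-specific elements. The associated publication concerns the context-dependent regulatory functions of transcriptional regulators. This suggests the clone belongs to a collection of Drosophila factor open reading frames assembled for systematic functional testing, although the record itself states the purpose only as a Gateway entry clone.
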