Addgene plasmid #70847: pFOSGE_COF1A11
Purpose: Gateway entry clone
Depositing lab: Alexander Stark. Depositing organization: Research Institute of Molecular Pathology (IMP). Publication: Transcriptional regulators form diverse groups with context-dependent regulatory functions. Stampfel G, Kazmar T, Frank O, Wienerroither S, Reiter F, Stark A. Nature. 2015 Nov 9. doi: 10.1038/nature15545. PubMed 26550828.
Backbone
  Vector backbone: pDONR221
  Backbone manufacturer: Invitrogen
  Backbone size w/o insert (bp): 4762
  Vector type: Gateway entry vector
Growth in bacteria
  Bacterial resistance: Kanamycin, 50 μg/mL
  Growth temperature: 37°C
  Growth strain: DH5alpha
  Copy number: High Copy
Gene/Insert
  Gene/Insert name: l(2)09851 (alt names: FBgn0022288; CG12792, FBtr0086043)
  Species: D. melanogaster (fly)
  Insert size (bp): 1368
  Entrez Gene: l(2)09851 (a.k.a. CG12792, Dmel\CG12792, GRWD1, l(2)k08138)
  Cloning method: Gateway Cloning
  Sequencing primers: 5′ M13-F20; 3′ M13R
Terms and licenses: Academic/Nonprofit Terms; Industry Terms: Not Available to Industry
How to cite: pFOSGE_COF1A11 was a gift from Alexander Stark (Addgene plasmid # 70847 ; http://n2t.net/addgene:70847 ; RRID:Addgene_70847)
